>Addgene plasmid #184051 | pcDNA3-Golgi-ExRai-AktAR2 | addgene full sequence | sequence record 363361 | Addgene NGS Result
GACGGATCGGGAGATCTCCCGATCCCCTATGGTGCACTCTCAGTACAATCTGCTCTGATGCCGCATAGTT
AAGCCAGTATCTGCTCCCTGCTTGTGTGTTGGAGGTCGCTGAGTAGTGCGCGAGCAAAATTTAAGCTACA
ACAAGGCAAGGCTTGACCGACAATTGCATGAAGAATCTGCTTAGGGTTAGGCGTTTTGCGCTGCTTCGCG
ATGTACGGGCCAGATATACGCGTTGACATTGATTATTGACTAGTTATTAATAGTAATCAATTACGGGGTC
ATTAGTTCATAGCCCATATATGGAGTTCCGCGTTACATAACTTACGGTAAATGGCCCGCCTGGCTGACCG
CCCAACGACCCCCGCCCATTGACGTCAATAATGACGTATGTTCCCATAGTAACGCCAATAGGGACTTTCC
ATTGACGTCAATGGGTGGAGTATTTACGGTAAACTGCCCACTTGGCAGTACATCAAGTGTATCATATGCC
AAGTACGCCCCCTATTGACGTCAATGACGGTAAATGGCCCGCCTGGCATTATGCCCAGTACATGACCTTA
TGGGACTTTCCTACTTGGCAGTACATCTACGTATTAGTCATCGCTATTACCATGGTGATGCGGTTTTGGC
AGTACATCAATGGGCGTGGATAGCGGTTTGACTCACGGGGATTTCCAAGTCTCCACCCCATTGACGTCAA
TGGGAGTTTGTTTTGGCACCAAAATCAACGGGACTTTCCAAAATGTCGTAACAACTCCGCCCCATTGACG
CAAATGGGCGGTAGGCGTGTACGGTGGGAGGTCTATATAAGCAGAGCTCTCTGGCTAACTAGAGAACCCA
CTGCTTACTGGCTTATCGAAATTAATACGACTCACTATAGGGAGACCCAAGCTTGCGGCCGCCACCATGG
GCAACTTGAAGAGCGTGGCCCAGGAGCCTGGGCCACCCTGCGGACTTGGACTGGGTCTGGGACTTGGATT
GTGCGGCAAGCAGGGCCCAGCCACCCCGGCAGGTGGAGGTGGTGGAGGAGGTGGAGGTGGGGATCCCGTC
GACCCTCGTCCGCGCTCGTGCACCTGGCCGGACCCCAGGCCGGAGTTTGGAGGTACCGGCGGCAGCGAGC
TCAGCTTGCAGAACGTCTATATCAAGGCCGACAAGCAGAAGAACGGCATCAAGGCGAACTTCAAGATCCG
CCACAACATCGAGGACGGCGGCGTGCAGCTCGCCTACCACTACCAGCAGAACACCCCCATCGGCGACGGC
CCCGTGCTGCTGCCCGACAACCACTACCTGAGCGTGCAGTCCAAACTTTCGAAAGACCCCAACGAGAAGC
GCGATCACATGGTCCTGCTGGAGTTCGTGACCGCCGCCGGGATCACTCTCGGCATGGACGAGCTGTACAA
GGGCGGTACCGGAGGGAGCATGGTGAGCAAGGGCGAGGAGCTGTTCACCGGGGTGGTGCCCATCCTGGTC
GAGCTGGACGGCGACGTAAACGGCCACAAGTTCAGCGTGTCCGGCGAGGGTGAGGGCGATGCCACCTACG
GCAAGCTGACCCTGAAGTTCATCTGCACCACCGGCAAGCTGCCCGTGCCCTGGCCCACCCTCGTGACCAC
CCTGACCTACGGCGTGCAGTGCTTCAGCCGCTACCCCGACCACATGAAGCAGCACGACTTCTTCAAGTCC
GCCATGCCCGAAGGCTACATCCAGGAGCGCACCATCTTCTTCAAGGACGACGGCAACTACAAGACCCGCG
CCGAGGTGAAGTTCGAGGGCGACACCCTGGTGAACCGCATCGAGCTGAAGGGCATCGACTTCAAGGAGGA
CGGCAACATCCTGGGGCACAAGCTGGAGTACAACTTGCTGCATAAGTTTTCTCAAGAACAGATCGGCGAA
AACATTGTGTGCAGGGTCATTTGTACCACGGGTCAAATTCCCATCCGAGATTTGTCAGCTGATATTTCAC
AAGTGCTTAAGGAAAAACGATCCATAAAGAAAGTTTGGACATTTGGTAGAAACCCAGCCTGTGACTATCA
TTTAGGAAACATTTCAAGACTGTCAAATAAGCATTTCCAAATACTACTAGGAGAAGACGGTAACCTTTTA
TTGAATGACATTTCCACTAATGGGACCTGGTTAAATGGGCAAAAAGTCGAGAAGAACAGCAATCAGTTAC
TGTCTCAAGGTGATGAAATAACCGTTGGTGTAGGCGTGGAATCAGATATTTTATCTCTGGTCATTTTCAT
AAACGACAAATTTAAGCAGTGCCTCGAGCAGAACAAAGTTGATCGCTAAGAATTCTGCAGATATCCATCA
CACTGGCGGCCGCTCGAGCATGCATCTAGAGGGCCCTATTCTATAGTGTCACCTAAATGCTAGAGCTCGC
TGATCAGCCTCGACTGTGCCTTCTAGTTGCCAGCCATCTGTTGTTTGCCCCTCCCCCGTGCCTTCCTTGA
CCCTGGAAGGTGCCACTCCCACTGTCCTTTCCTAATAAAATGAGGAAATTGCATCGCATTGTCTGAGTAG
GTGTCATTCTATTCTGGGGGGTGGGGTGGGGCAGGACAGCAAGGGGGAGGATTGGGAAGACAATAGCAGG
CATGCTGGGGATGCGGTGGGCTCTATGGCTTCTGAGGCGGAAAGAACCAGCTGGGGCTCTAGGGGGTATC
CCC
[124 nt withheld, positions 2664-2787]
C
[91 nt withheld, positions 2789-2879]
A
[49 nt withheld, positions 2881-2929]
CCTTTGACGTTGGAGTCCACGTTCTTT
[37 nt withheld, positions 2957-2993]
ACCCTATCTCGGTCTATTCTTTTGATTTATAAGGGATTTTGCCGATTTCGGCCTATTGGTTAAAAAATGA
GCTGATTTAACAAAAATTTAACGCGAATTAATTCTGTGGAATGTGTGTCAGTTAGGGTGTGGAAAGTCCC
CAGGCTCCCCAGCAGGCAGAAGTATGCAAAGCATGCATCTCAATTAGTCAGCAACCAGGTGTGGAAAGTC
CCCAGGCTCCCCAGCAGGCAGAAGTATGCAAAGCATGCATCTCAATTAGTCAGCAACCATAGTCCCGCCC
CTAACTCCGCCCATCCCGCCCCTAACTCCGCCCAGTTCCGCCCATTCTCCGCCCCATGGCTGACTAATTT
TTTTTATTTATGCAGAGGCCGAGGCCGCCTCTGCCTCTGAGCTATTCCAGAAGTAGTGAGGAGGCTTTTT
TGGAGGCCTAGGCTTTTGCAAAAAGCTCCCGGGAGCTTGTATATCCATTTTCGGATCTGATCAAGAGACA
GGATGAGGATCGTTTCGCATGATTGAACAAGATGGATTGCACGCAGGTTCTCCGGCCGCTTGGGTGGAGA
GGCTATTCGGCTATGACTGGGCACAACAGACAATCGGCTGCTCTGATGCCGCCGTGTTCCGGCTGTCAGC
GCAGGGGCGCCCGGTTCTTTTTGTCAAGACCGACCTGTCCGGTGCCCTGAATGAACTGCAGGACGAGGCA
GCGCGGCTATCGTGGCTGGCCACGACGGGCGTTCCTTGCGCAGCTGTGCTCGACGTTGTCACTGAAGCGG
GAAGGGACTGGCTGCTATTGGGCGAAGTGCCGGGGCAGGATCTCCTGTCATCTCACCTTGCTCCTGCCGA
GAAAGTATCCATCATGGCTGATGCAATGCGGCGGCTGCATACGCTTGATCCGGCTACCTGCCCATTCGAC
CACCAAGCGAAACATCGCATCGAGCGAGCACGTACTCGGATGGAAGCCGGTCTTGTCGATCAGGATGATC
TGGACGAAGAGCATCAGGGGCTCGCGCCAGCCGAACTGTTCGCCAGGCTCAAGGCGCGCATGCCCGACGG
CGAGGATCTCGTCGTGACCCATGGCGATGCCTGCTTGCCGAATATCATGGTGGAAAATGGCCGCTTTTCT
GGATTCATCGACTGTGGCCGGCTGGGTGTGGCGGACCGCTATCAGGACATAGCGTTGGCTACCCGTGATA
TTGCTGAAGAGCTTGGCGGCGAATGGGCTGACCGCTTCCTCGTGCTTTACGGTATCGCCGCTCCCGATTC
GCAGCGCATCGCCTTCTATCGCCTTCTTGACGAGTTCTTCTGAGCGGGACTCTGGGGTTCGAAATGACCG
ACCAAGCGACGCCCAACCTGCCATCACGAGATTTCGATTCCACCGCCGCCTTCTATGAAAGGTTGGGCTT
CGGAATCGTTTTCCGGGACGCCGGCTGGATGATCCTCCAGCGCGGGGATCTCATGCTGGAGTTCTTCGCC
CACCCCAACTTGTTTATTGCAGCTTATAATGGTTACAAATAAAGCAATAGCATCACAAATTTCACAAATA
AAGCATTTTTTTCACTGCATTCTAGTTGTGGTTTGTCCAAACTCATCAATGTATCTTATCATGTCTGTAT
ACCGTCGACCTCTAGCTAGAGCTTGGCGTAATCATGGTCATAGCTGTTTCCTGTGTGAAATTGTTATCCG
CTCACAATTCCACACAACATACGAGCCGGAAGCATAAAGTGTAAAGCCTGGGGTGCCTAATGAGTGAGCT
AACTCACATTAATTGCGTTGCGCTCACTGCCCGCTTTCCAGTCGGGAAACCTGTCGTGCCAGCTGCATTA
ATGAATCGGCCAACGCGCGGGGAGAGGCGGTTTGCGTATTGGGCGCTCTTCCGCTTCCTCGCTCACTGAC
TCGCTGCGCTCGGTCGTTCGGCTGCGGCGAGCGGTATCAGCTCACTCAAAGGCGGTAATACGGTTATCCA
CAGAATCAGGGGATAACGCAGGAAAGAACATGTGAGCAAAAGGCCAGCAAAAGGCCAGGAACCGTAAAAA
GGCCGCGTTGCTGGCGTTTTTCCATAGGCTCCGCCCCCCTGACGAGCATCACAAAAATCGACGCTCAAGT
CAGAGGTGGCGAAACCCGACAGGACTATAAAGATACCAGGCGTTTCCCCCTGGAAGCTCCCTCGTGCGCT
CTCCTGTTCCGACCCTGCCGCTTACCGGATACCTGTCCGCCTTTCTCCCTTCGGGAAGCGTGGCGCTTTC
TCATAGCTCACGCTGTAGGTATCTCAGTTCGGTGTAGGTCGTTCGCTCCAAGCTGGGCTGTGTGCACGAA
CCCCCCGTTCAGCCCGACCGCTGCGCCTTATCCGGTAACTATCGTCTTGAGTCCAACCCGGTAAGACACG
ACTTATCGCCACTGGCAGCAGCCACTGGTAACAGGATTAGCAGAGCGAGGTATGTAGGCGGTGCTACAGA
GTTCTTGAAGTGGTGGCCTAACTACGGCTACACTAGAAGAACAGTATTTGGTATCTGCGCTCTGCTGAAG
CCAGTTACCTTCGGAAAAAGAGTTGGTAGCTCTTGATCCGGCAAACAAACCACCGCTGGTAGCGGTGGTT
TTTTTGTTTGCAAGCAGCAGATTACGCGCAGAAAAAAAGGATCTCAAGAAGATCCTTTGATCTTTTCTAC
GGGGTCTGACGCTCAGTGGAACGAAAACTCACGTTAAGGGATTTTGGTCATGAGATTATCAAAAAGGATC
TTCACCTAGATCCTTTTAAATTAAAAATGAAGTTTTAAATCAATCTAAAGTATATATGAGTAAACTTGGT
CTGACAGTTACCAATGCTTAATCAGTGAGGCACCTATCTCAGCGATCTGTCTATTTCGTTCATCCATAGT
TGCCTGACTCCCCGTCGTGTAGATAACTACGATACGGGAGGGCTTACCATCTGGCCCCAGTGCTGCAATG
ATACCGCGAGACCCACGCTCACCGGCTCCAGATTTATCAGCAATAAACCAGCCAGCCGGAAGGGCCGAGC
GCAGAAGTGGTCCTGCAACTTTATCCGCCTCCATCCAGTCTATTAATTGTTGCCGGGAAGCTAGAGTAAG
TAGTTCGCCAGTTAATAGTTTGCGCAACGTTGTTGCCATTGCTACAGGCATCGTGGTGTCACGCTCGTCG
TTTGGTATGGCTTCATTCAGCTCCGGTTCCCAACGATCAAGGCGAGTTACATGATCCCCCATGTTGTGCA
AAAAAGCGGTTAGCTCCTTCGGTCCTCCGATCGTTGTCAGAAGTAAGTTGGCCGCAGTGTTATCACTCAT
GGTTATGGCAGCACTGCATAATTCTCTTACTGTCATGCCATCCGTAAGATGCTTTTCTGTGACTGGTGAG
TACTCAACCAAGTCATTCTGAGAATAGTGTATGCGGCGACCGAGTTGCTCTTGCCCGGCGTCAATACGGG
ATAATACCGCGCCACATAGCAGAACTTTAAAAGTGCTCATCATTGGAAAACGTTCTTCGGGGCGAAAACT
CTCAAGGATCTTACCGCTGTTGAGATCCAGTTCGATGTAACCCACTCGTGCACCCAACTGATCTTCAGCA
TCTTTTACTTTCACCAGCGTTTCTGGGTGAGCAAAAACAGGAAGGCAAAATGCCGCAAAAAAGGGAATAA
GGGCGACACGGAAATGTTGAATACTCATACTCTTCCTTTTTCAATATTATTGAAGCATTTATCAGGGTTA
TTGTCTCATGAGCGGATACATATTTGAATGTATTTAGAAAAATAAACAAATAGGGGTTCCGCGCACATTT
CCCCGAAAAGTGCCACCTGACGTC
Features (pLannotate 1.2.2; 22 found; start..end, strand, type, name):
     28..80      -  misc_feature   bom (fragment): basis of mobility region from pBR322
    235..614     +  enhancer       CMV enhancer: human cytomegalovirus immediate early enhancer
    615..818     +  promoter       CMV promoter: human cytomegalovirus (CMV) immediate early promoter
    814..847     +  LTR            5' LTR (truncated) (fragment): truncated 5' long terminal repeat (LTR) from HIV-1
    863..881     +  promoter       T7 promoter: promoter for bacteriophage T7 RNA polymerase
   1123..1854    +  CDS            cEGFP: cEGFP is a basic (constitutively fluorescent) green fluorescent protein published in 2008, derived from Aequorea victoria.
   1855..2286    +  CDS            RAD53 (fragment): RAD53_YEAST - Also known as MEC2, SAD1, SPK1. Experimental evidence at protein level: Swiss-Prot protein existence level 1. Controls S-phase checkpoint as well as G1 and G2 DNA damage checkpoints. Phosphorylates proteins on serine, threonine, and tyrosine. Prevents entry into anaphase and mitotic exit after DNA damage via regulation of the Polo kinase CDC5. Seems to be involved in the phosphorylation of RPH1. From Saccharomyces cerevisiae (strain ATCC 204508 / S288c) (Baker's yeast).
   2350..2368    -  promoter       SP6 promoter: promoter for bacteriophage SP6 RNA polymerase
   2394..2618    +  polyA_signal   bGH poly(A) signal: bovine growth hormone polyadenylation signal
   2622..2643    +  promoter       SV40 promoter (fragment): SV40 enhancer and early promoter
   2664..3092    +  rep_origin     f1 ori (sequence partly withheld): f1 bacteriophage origin of replication; arrow indicates direction of (+) strand synthesis
   3106..3435    +  promoter       SV40 promoter: SV40 enhancer and early promoter
   3502..4293    +  CDS            neo: KKA2_KLEPN - Also known as kan, nptII. Experimental evidence at protein level: Swiss-Prot protein existence level 1. Resistance to kanamycin, neomycin, paromomycin, ribostamycin, butirosin and gentamicin B. From Klebsiella pneumoniae.
   4317..4475    +  CDS            ble (fragment): BLE_KLEPN - Experimental evidence at protein level: Swiss-Prot protein existence level 1. Binding protein with a strong affinity to the bleomycin family of antibiotics. Binds to CL990; an antimitotic-antibiotic compound. From Klebsiella pneumoniae.
   4470..4591    +  polyA_signal   SV40 poly(A) signal: SV40 polyadenylation signal
   4664..4680    -  protein_bind   lac operator: The lac repressor binds to the lac operator to inhibit transcription in E. coli. This inhibition can be relieved by adding lactose or isopropyl-β-D-thiogalactopyranoside (IPTG). lac repressor encoded by lacI
   4688..4718    -  promoter       lac promoter: promoter for the E. coli lac operon
   4733..4754    -  protein_bind   CAP binding site: CAP binding activates transcription in the presence of cAMP. E. coli catabolite activator protein
   4767..4859    -  CDS            lacI (fragment): lac repressor; lacI; The lac repressor binds to the lac operator to inhibit transcription in E. coli. This inhibition can be relieved by adding lactose or isopropyl-β-D-thiogalactopyranoside (IPTG).
   5042..5630    -  rep_origin     ori: high-copy-number ColE1/pMB1/pBR322/pUC origin of replication
   5801..6661    -  CDS            AmpR: β-lactamase; bla; confers resistance to ampicillin, carbenicillin, and related antibiotics
   6662..6766    -  promoter       AmpR promoter: bla
