[The description below was written by a language model from this plasmid's Addgene catalogue record and pLannotate feature annotations shown in this document.]
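Description:
pcDNA3-Golgi-ExRai-AktAR2 is a mammalian expression plasmid of about 6.8 kb, built on the pcDNA3 backbone, that encodes a Golgi-targeted version of the ExRai-AktAR2 fluorescent biosensor for Akt kinase activity. It is propagated in E. coli as a high-copy plasmid through a ColE1/pUC-type origin with ampicillin selection (AmpR under its own bla promoter). It also carries an f1 origin. For mammalian cells, an SV40 early promoter drives a neomycin phosphotransferase gene followed by an SV40 poly(A) signal, allowing G418 selection of stable transfectants.

The 1.4 kb insert sits between HindIII and EcoRI sites, downstream of the CMV immediate-early enhancer and promoter and upstream of the bovine growth hormone polyadenylation signal. T7 and SP6 promoters flank the cloning region. According to the record, the fusion runs eNOS targeting sequence, Akt substrate peptide, circularly permuted EGFP and FHA1 domain. The N-terminal 35 amino acids of human endothelial nitric oxide synthase serve as the Golgi-localisation tag. The automated annotation detects the GFP-derived coding region and an adjacent fragment of yeast RAD53, which is consistent with the FHA1 phosphopeptide-binding module. The short eNOS and substrate segments upstream are not annotated separately.

In sensors of this design, phosphorylation of the substrate by Akt promotes its binding to the FHA1 domain, and the resulting conformational change alters cpEGFP fluorescence. "ExRai" is generally understood as an excitation-ratiometric readout, though the record does not spell this out. The small HIV-1 LTR, ble, lacI and extra SV40 promoter fragments in the table are probably backbone remnants or annotation artefacts. The construct is intended for live-cell imaging of Akt activity specifically at the Golgi.
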