Addgene plasmid #184051: pcDNA3-Golgi-ExRai-AktAR2
Purpose: Golgi-targeted ExRai-AktAR2.
Depositing lab: Jin Zhang. Depositing organization: University of California, San Diego (UCSD). Publication: A Highly Sensitive Fluorescent Akt Biosensor Reveals Lysosome-Selective Regulation of Lipid Second Messengers and Kinase Activity. Chen M, Sun T, Zhong Y, Zhou X, Zhang J. ACS Cent Sci. 2021 Dec 22;7(12):2009-2020. doi: 10.1021/acscentsci.1c00919. Epub 2021 Dec 3. PubMed 34963894.
Backbone
  Vector backbone: pcDNA3
  Backbone size w/o insert (bp): 5415
  Total vector size (bp): 6798
  Vector type: Mammalian Expression
  Selectable markers: Neomycin (select with G418)
Growth in bacteria
  Bacterial resistance: Ampicillin, 100 μg/mL
  Growth temperature: 37°C
  Growth strain: DH5alpha
  Copy number: High Copy
Gene/Insert
  Gene/Insert name: Golgi-ExRai-AktAR2 (alt name: eNOS-AKTsubstrate-cpEGFP-FHA1)
  Insert size (bp): 1383
  Promoter: CMV
  Tag / fusion protein: N-terminal 35 amino acids from human endothelial nitric oxide synthase (eNOS) (N terminal on insert)
  Cloning method: Restriction Enzyme; 5′ cloning site HindIII (not destroyed); 3′ cloning site EcoRI (not destroyed)
  Sequencing primers: 5′ CMV forward; 3′ BGH reverse
Terms and licenses: Academic/Nonprofit Terms; Industry Terms: Not Available to Industry
How to cite: pcDNA3-Golgi-ExRai-AktAR2 was a gift from Jin Zhang (Addgene plasmid # 184051 ; http://n2t.net/addgene:184051 ; RRID:Addgene_184051)
